Addgene plasmid #26753: pCS2+ centrin-RFP
Depositing lab: Christopher Kintner. Publication: Dishevelled controls apical docking and planar polarization of basal bodies in ciliated epithelial cells. Park TJ, Mitchell BJ, Abitua PB, Kintner C, Wallingford JB. Nat Genet. 2008 Jul . 40(7):871-9. 10.1038/ng.104 PubMed 18552847.
Backbone
  Vector backbone: pCS2+
  Backbone size w/o insert (bp): 4097
  Vector type: reporter for basal body
Growth in bacteria
  Bacterial resistance: Ampicillin, 100 μg/mL
  Growth temperature: 37°C
  Growth strain: DH5alpha
  Copy number: High Copy
Gene/Insert
  Gene/Insert name: Centrin 4 (alt name: cetn4)
  Species: X. laevis (frog)
  GenBank ID: NP_001090133
  Entrez Gene: cetn4 (a.k.a. MGC130946)
  Tag / fusion protein: monomeric RFP (C terminal on insert)
  Cloning method: Restriction Enzyme; 5′ cloning site EcoRI (unknown if destroyed); 3′ cloning site XbaI (unknown if destroyed)
  Sequencing primers: 5′ SP6
Terms and licenses: Academic/Nonprofit Terms; Industry Terms: Not Available to Industry
How to cite: pCS2+ centrin-RFP was a gift from Christopher Kintner (Addgene plasmid # 26753 ; http://n2t.net/addgene:26753 ; RRID:Addgene_26753)
