[The description below was written by a language model from this plasmid's Addgene catalogue record and pLannotate feature annotations shown in this document.]
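Description:
pCS2+ centrin-RFP is a basal body reporter built on the pCS2+ expression backbone, a vector designed both for direct expression in vertebrate cells and embryos and for in vitro synthesis of mRNA. It is maintained in E. coli as a high-copy plasmid through a ColE1/pUC-type origin and selected with ampicillin via the β-lactamase gene. An f1 origin and remnants of lac sequences (lac promoter/operator, lacZα and lacI fragments) are carried over from the parental cloning vector and play no role in the reporter function.

The insert is Xenopus laevis Centrin 4 (cetn4), cloned between EcoRI and XbaI sites and fused at its C terminus to the monomeric red fluorescent protein mRFP1. The automated annotation labels the centrin coding region as a fragment of a green algal caltractin/centrin. This reflects the strong conservation of this calcium-binding basal body protein rather than a different insert, since the catalogue record identifies the gene as the frog one. The fusion sits downstream of the simian CMV IE94 enhancer/promoter, which wraps across the plasmid's numbering origin and drives expression from injected or transfected DNA. An SP6 promoter immediately upstream of the coding sequence allows sense RNA to be transcribed in vitro. An SV40 polyadenylation signal follows the fusion, flanked by T7 and T3 promoters in the reverse orientation.

Because centrin localizes to basal bodies and centrioles, the red fusion marks these structures in living or fixed cells. The associated publication concerns the apical docking and planar polarization of basal bodies in ciliated epithelial cells, consistent with the construct's use for visualizing basal body position and orientation in multiciliated cells.
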