Features (pLannotate 1.2.2; 16 found; start..end, strand, type, name):
     35..53      +  promoter       SP6 promoter: promoter for bacteriophage SP6 RNA polymerase
    133..609     +  CDS            CATR_SCHDU (fragment): Experimental evidence at protein level: Swiss-Prot protein existence level 1. This calcium-binding protein is found in the basal body complexes (the functional homolog of the centrosome in animal cell). In mitotic cells it is specifically associated with the poles of the mitotic spindles at the sites of the duplicated basal body complexes. From Scherffelia dubia (Green alga) (Chlamydomonas dubia).
    619..1293    +  CDS            mRFP1: mRFP1 is a basic (constitutively fluorescent) red fluorescent protein published in 2002, derived from Discosoma sp.. It is reported to be a somewhat slowly-maturing monomer with low acid sensitivity.
   1301..1318    -  promoter       T7 promoter (fragment): promoter for bacteriophage T7 RNA polymerase
   1323..1457    -  polyA_signal   SV40 poly(A) signal: SV40 polyadenylation signal
   1570..1588    -  promoter       T3 promoter: promoter for bacteriophage T3 RNA polymerase
   1633..1649    -  protein_bind   lac operator: The lac repressor binds to the lac operator to inhibit transcription in E. coli. This inhibition can be relieved by adding lactose or isopropyl-β-D-thiogalactopyranoside (IPTG). lac repressor encoded by lacI
   1657..1687    -  promoter       lac promoter: promoter for the E. coli lac operon
   1702..1723    -  protein_bind   CAP binding site: CAP binding activates transcription in the presence of cAMP. E. coli catabolite activator protein
   1736..1828    -  CDS            lacI (fragment): lac repressor; lacI; The lac repressor binds to the lac operator to inhibit transcription in E. coli. This inhibition can be relieved by adding lactose or isopropyl-β-D-thiogalactopyranoside (IPTG).
   2011..2599    -  rep_origin     ori: high-copy-number ColE1/pMB1/pBR322/pUC origin of replication
   2770..3630    -  CDS            AmpR: β-lactamase; bla; confers resistance to ampicillin, carbenicillin, and related antibiotics
   3631..3735    -  promoter       AmpR promoter: bla
   3788..4216    -  rep_origin     f1 ori (sequence partly withheld): f1 bacteriophage origin of replication; arrow indicates direction of (+) strand synthesis
   4221..4287    -  CDS            lacZα (fragment): LacZα fragment of β-galactosidase; lacZ fragment
   4294..5271    +  promoter       CMV IE94 promoter: enhancer/promoter region of simian cytomegalovirus major immediate early transcription unit IE94
>Addgene plasmid #26753 | pCS2+ centrin-RFP | addgene full sequence | sequence record 173314 | Addgene NGS Result
CGCCATTCTGCCTGGGGACGTCGGAGCAAGCTTGATTTAGGTGACACTATAGAATACAAGCTACTTGTTC
TTTTTGCAGGATCCCATCGATTCGAATTCATGGCCTCTGTTCTGCGTAAACCAGGGTTGGGTGCAACTCA
GCGTAGGAGAACAGGAGCAAAACCTGACCTGACAGAGGAACAAAAAAAGGAGATCCGTGAAGCATTTGAT
TTGTTTGATACTGATGGAACTGGGACAATTGATGTCAAGGAACTAAAGGTGGCTATGCGGGCTTTGGGAT
TTGAGCCAAAAAAAGAGGAAATGAAAAAAATTATATCTGACATTGACAAAGATGGTTCTGGAATTATTGA
CTTTGAGGACTTTCTGTCTCTCATGACTCAAAAAATGAGTGAAAAAGACTCAAAAGAGGAAATTATGAAG
GCTTTTCGTCTATTTGATGATGACAATACTGGCAAAATCTCTTTCAAAAATCTGAAAAGGGTAGCCAAGG
AATTGGGAGAAAACCTTACAGATGAAGAGCTACAGGAAATGATTGATGAAGCCGATCGCGATGGAGATGG
TGAAATCAATGAACAAGAGTTTCTCAGAATTATGAGAAAGACAAGCCTTTGCTCTAGAATGGCCTCCTCC
GAGGACGTCATCAAGGAGTTCATGCGCTTCAAGGTGCGCATGGAGGGCTCCGTGAACGGCCACGAGTTCG
AGATCGAGGGCGAGGGCGAGGGCCGCCCCTACGAGGGCACCCAGACCGCCAAGCTGAAGGTGACCAAGGG
CGGCCCCCTGCCCTTCGCCTGGGACATCCTGTCCCCTCAGTTCCAGTACGGCTCCAAGGCCTACGTGAAG
CACCCCGCCGACATCCCCGACTACTTGAAGCTGTCCTTCCCCGAGGGCTTCAAGTGGGAGCGCGTGATGA
ACTTCGAGGACGGCGGCGTGGTGACCGTGACCCAGGACTCCTCCCTGCAGGACGGCGAGTTCATCTACAA
GGTGAAGCTGCGCGGCACCAACTTCCCCTCCGACGGCCCCGTAATGCAGAAGAAGACCATGGGCTGGGAG
GCCTCCACCGAGCGGATGTACCCCGAGGACGGCGCCCTGAAGGGCGAGATCAAGATGAGGCTGAAGCTGA
AGGACGGCGGCCACTACGACGCCGAGGTCAAGACCACCTACATGGCCAAGAAGCCCGTGCAGCTGCCCGG
CGCCTACAAGACCGACATCAAGCTGGACATCACCTCCCACAACGAGGACTACACCATCGTGGAACAGTAC
GAGCGCGCCGAGGGCCGCCACTCCACCGGCGCCTCTAGAACTATAGTGAGTCGTATTACGTAGATCCAGA
CATGATAAGATACATTGATGAGTTTGGACAAACCACAACTAGAATGCAGTGAAAAAAATGCTTTATTTGT
GAAATTTGTGATGCTATTGCTTTATTTGTAACCATTATAAGCTGCAATAAACAAGTTAACAACAACAATT
GCATTCATTTTATGTTTCAGGTTCAGGGGGAGGTGTGGGAGGTTTTTTAATTCGCGGCCGCGGCGCCAAT
GCATTGGGCCCGGTACCCAGCTTTTGTTCCCTTTAGTGAGGGTTAATTGCGCGCTTGGCGTAATCATGGT
CATAGCTGTTTCCTGTGTGAAATTGTTATCCGCTCACAATTCCACACAACATACGAGCCGGGAGCATAAA
GTGTAAAGCCTGGGGTGCCTAATGAGTGAGCTAACTCACATTAATTGCGTTGCGCTCACTGCCCGCTTTC
CAGTCGGGAAACCTGTCGTGCCAGCTGCATTAATGAATCGGCCAACGCGCGGGGAGAGGCGGTTTGCGTA
TTGGGCGCTCTTCCGCTTCCTCGCTCACTGACTCGCTGCGCTCGGTCGTTCGGCTGCGGCGAGCGGTATC
AGCTCACTCAAAGGCGGTAATACGGTTATCCACAGAATCAGGGGATAACGCAGGAAAGAACATGTGAGCA
AAAGGCCAGCAAAAGGCCAGGAACCGTAAAAAGGCCGCGTTGCTGGCGTTTTTCCATAGGCTCCGCCCCC
CTGACGAGCATCACAAAAATCGACGCTCAAGTCAGAGGTGGCGAAACCCGACAGGACTATAAAGATACCA
GGCGTTTCCCCCTGGAAGCTCCCTCGTGCGCTCTCCTGTTCCGACCCTGCCGCTTACCGGATACCTGTCC
GCCTTTCTCCCTTCGGGAAGCGTGGCGCTTTCTCATAGCTCACGCTGTAGGTATCTCAGTTCGGTGTAGG
TCGTTCGCTCCAAGCTGGGCTGTGTGCACGAACCCCCCGTTCAGCCCGACCGCTGCGCCTTATCCGGTAA
CTATCGTCTTGAGTCCAACCCGGTAAGACACGACTTATCGCCACTGGCAGCAGCCACTGGTAACAGGATT
AGCAGAGCGAGGTATGTAGGCGGTGCTACAGAGTTCTTGAAGTGGTGGCCTAACTACGGCTACACTAGAA
GAACAGTATTTGGTATCTGCGCTCTGCTGAAGCCAGTTACCTTCGGAAAAAGAGTTGGTAGCTCTTGATC
CGGCAAACAAACCACCGCTGGTAGCGGTGGTTTTTTTGTTTGCAAGCAGCAGATTACGCGCAGAAAAAAA
GGATCTCAAGAAGATCCTTTGATCTTTTCTACGGGGTCTGACGCTCAGTGGAACGAAAACTCACGTTAAG
GGATTTTGGTCATGAGATTATCAAAAAGGATCTTCACCTAGATCCTTTTAAATTAAAAATGAAGTTTTAA
ATCAATCTAAAGTATATATGAGTAAACTTGGTCTGACAGTTACCAATGCTTAATCAGTGAGGCACCTATC
TCAGCGATCTGTCTATTTCGTTCATCCATAGTTGCCTGACTCCCCGTCGTGTAGATAACTACGATACGGG
AGGGCTTACCATCTGGCCCCAGTGCTGCAATGATACCGCGAGACCCACGCTCACCGGCTCCAGATTTATC
AGCAATAAACCAGCCAGCCGGAAGGGCCGAGCGCAGAAGTGGTCCTGCAACTTTATCCGCCTCCATCCAG
TCTATTAATTGTTGCCGGGAAGCTAGAGTAAGTAGTTCGCCAGTTAATAGTTTGCGCAACGTTGTTGCCA
TTGCTACAGGCATCGTGGTGTCACGCTCGTCGTTTGGTATGGCTTCATTCAGCTCCGGTTCCCAACGATC
AAGGCGAGTTACATGATCCCCCATGTTGTGCAAAAAAGCGGTTAGCTCCTTCGGTCCTCCGATCGTTGTC
AGAAGTAAGTTGGCCGCAGTGTTATCACTCATGGTTATGGCAGCACTGCATAATTCTCTTACTGTCATGC
CATCCGTAAGATGCTTTTCTGTGACTGGTGAGTACTCAACCAAGTCATTCTGAGAATAGTGTATGCGGCG
ACCGAGTTGCTCTTGCCCGGCGTCAATACGGGATAATACCGCGCCACATAGCAGAACTTTAAAAGTGCTC
ATCATTGGAAAACGTTCTTCGGGGCGAAAACTCTCAAGGATCTTACCGCTGTTGAGATCCAGTTCGATGT
AACCCACTCGTGCACCCAACTGATCTTCAGCATCTTTTACTTTCACCAGCGTTTCTGGGTGAGCAAAAAC
AGGAAGGCAAAATGCCGCAAAAAAGGGAATAAGGGCGACACGGAAATGTTGAATACTCATACTCTTCCTT
TTTCAATATTATTGAAGCATTTATCAGGGTTATTGTCTCATGAGCGGATACATATTTGAATGTATTTAGA
AAAATAAACAAATAGGGGTTCCGCGCACATTTCCCCGAAAAGTGCCACCTAAATTGTAAGCGTTAATATT
TTGTTAAAATTCGCGTTAAATTTTTGTTAAATCAGCTCATTTTTTAACCAATAGGCCGAAATCGGCAAAA
TCCCTTATAAATCAAAAGAATAGACCGAGATAGGGT
[37 nt withheld, positions 3887-3923]
AAAGAACGTGGACTCCAACGTCAAAGG
[49 nt withheld, positions 3951-3999]
T
[91 nt withheld, positions 4001-4091]
G
[124 nt withheld, positions 4093-4216]
CCCATTCGCCATTCAGGCTGCGCAACTGTTGGGAAGGGCGATCGGTGCGGGCCTCTTCGCTATTACGCCA
GTCGACCGCCAATTCAATATGGCGTATATGGACTCATGCCAATTCAATATGGTGGATCTGGACCTGTGCC
AATTCAATATGGCGTATATGGACTCGTGCCAATTCAATATGGTGGATCTGGACCCCAGCCAATTCAATAT
GGCGGACTTGGCACCATGCCAATTCAATATGGCGGACCTGGCACTGTGCCAACTGGGGAGGGGTCTACTT
GGCACGGTGCCAAGTTTGAGGAGGGGTCTTGGCCCTGTGCCAAGTCCGCCATATTGAATTGGCATGGTGC
CAATAATGGCGGCCATATTGGCTATATGCCAGGATCAATATATAGGCAATATCCAATATGGCCCTATGCC
AATATGGCTATTGGCCAGGTTCAATACTATGTATTGGCCCTATGCCATATAGTATTCCATATATGGGTTT
TCCTATTGACGTAGATAGCCCCTCCCAATGGGCGGTCCCATATACCATATATGGGGCTTCCTAATACCGC
CCATAGCCACTCCCCCATTGACGTCAATGGTCTCTATATATGGTCTTTCCTATTGACGTCATATGGGCGG
TCCTATTGACGTATATGGCGCCTCCCCCATTGACGTCAATTACGGTAAATGGCCCGCCTGGCTCAATGCC
CATTGACGTCAATAGGACCACCCACCATTGACGTCAATGGGATGGCTCATTGCCCATTCATATCCGTTCT
CACGCCCCCTATTGACGTCAATGACGGTAAATGGCCCACTTGGCAGTACATCAATATCTATTAATAGTAA
CTTGGCAAGTACATTACTATTGGAAGTACGCCAGGGTACATTGGCAGTACTCCCATTGACGTCAATGGCG
GTAAATGGCCCGCGATGGCTGCCAAGTACATCCCCATTGACGTCAATGGGGAGGGGCAATGACGCAAATG
GGCGTTCCATTGACGTAAATGGGCGGTAGGCGTGCCTAATGGGAGGTCTATATAAGCAATGCTCGTTTAG
GGAAC
