>Addgene plasmid #26753 | pCS2+ centrin-RFP | addgene partial sequence | sequence record 33175 | 26753 with dsRed1-N
CCTTGGTCACCTTCAGCTTGGCGGTCTGGGTGCCCTCGTAGGGGCGGCCCTCGCCCTCGCCCTCGATCTC
GAACTCGTGGCCGTTCACGGAGCCCTCCATGCGCACCTTGAAGCGCATGAACTCCTTGATGACGTCCTCG
GAGGAGGCCATTCTAGAGCAAAGGCTTGTCTTTCTCATAATTCTGAGAAACTCTTGTTCATTGATTTCAC
CATCTCCATCGCGATCGGCTTCATCAATCATTTCCTGTAGCTCTTCATCTGTAAGGTTTTCTCCCAATTC
CTTGGCTACCCTTTTCAGATTTTTGAAAGAGATTTTGCCAGTATTGTCATCATCAAATAGACGAAAAGCC
TTCATAATTTCCTCTTTTGAGTCTTTTTCACTCATTTTTTGAGTCATGAGAGACAGAAAGTCCTCAAAGT
CAATAATTCCAGAACCATCTTTGTCAATGTCAGATATAATTTTTTTCATTTCCTCTTTTTTTGGCTCAAA
TCCCAAAGCCCGCATAGCCACCTTTAGTTCCTTGACATCAATTGTCCCAGTTCCATCAGTATCAAACAAA
TCAAATGCTTCACGGATCTCCTTTTTTTGTTCCTCTGTCAGGTCAGGTTTTGCTCCTGTTCTCCTACGCT
GAGTTGCACCCAACCCTGGTTTACGCAGAACAGAGGCCATGAATTCGAATCGATGGGATCCTGCAAAAAG
AACAAGTAGCTTGTATTCTATAGTGTCACCTAAATCAAGCTTGCTCCGACGTCCCCAGGCAGAATGGCGG
TTCCCTAAACGAGCATTGCTTATATAGACCTCCCATTAGGCACGCCTACCGCCCATTTACGTCAATGGAA
CGCCCATTTGCGTCATTGCCCCTCCCCATTGAC
